>Addgene plasmid #85897 | AB.pCCL.sin.cPPT.GFP.miR-138-2-3p.sensor.PGK.dNGFR.WPRE | addgene full sequence | sequence record 170125 | Addgene NGS Result
CTGGGGAGAGAGGTCGGTGATTCGGTCAACGAGGGAGCCGACTGCCGACGTGCGCTCCGGAGGCTTGCAG
AATGCGGAACACCGCGCGGGCAGGAACAGGGCCCACACTACCGCCCCACACCCCGCCTCCCGCACCGCCC
CTTCCCGGCCGCTGCTCTCGGCGCGCCCTGCTGAGCAGCCGCTATTGGCCACAGCCCATCGCGGTCGGCG
CGCTGCCATTGCTCCCTGGCGCTGTCCGTCTGCGAGGGTACTAGTGAGACGTGCGGCTTCCGTTTGTCAC
GTCCGGCACGCCGCGAACCGCAAGGAACCTTCCCGACTTAGGGGCGGAGCAGGAAGCGTCGCCGGGGGGC
CCACAAGGGTAGCGGCGAAGATCCGGGTGACGCTGCGAACGGACGTGAAGAATGTGCGAGACCCAGGGTC
GGCGCCGCTGCGTTTCCCGGAACCACGCCCAGAGCAGCCGCGTCCCTGCGCAAACCCAGGGCTGCCTTGG
AAAAGGCGCAACCCCAACCCCGTGGAATTCGATATCAAGCTTCTCGAGGGTAGGCGTGTACGGTGGGAGG
CCTATATAAGCAGAGCTCGTTTAGTGAACCGTCAGATCGCCTGGAGACGCCATCCACGCTGTTTTGACCT
CCATAGAAGACACCGGGACCGATCCAGCCTCCGCGGAATTCACCATGGTGAGCAAGGGCGAGGAGCTGTT
CACCGGGGTGGTGCCCATCCTGGTCGAGCTGGACGGCGACGTAAACGGCCACAAGTTCAGCGTGTCCGGC
GAGGGCGAGGGCGATGCCACCTACGGCAAGCTGACCCTGAAGTTCATCTGCACCACCGGCAAGCTGCCCG
TGCCCTGGCCCACCCTCGTGACCACCCTGACCTACGGCGTGCAGTGCTTCAGCCGCTACCCCGACCACAT
GAAGCAGCACGACTTCTTCAAGTCCGCCATGCCCGAAGGCTACGTCCAGGAGCGCACCATCTTCTTCAAG
GACGACGGCAACTACAAGACCCGCGCCGAGGTGAAGTTCGAGGGCGACACCCTGGTGAACCGCATCGAGC
TGAAGGGCATCGACTTCAAGGAGGACGGCAACATCCTGGGGCACAAGCTGGAGTACAACTACAACAGCCA
CAACGTCTATATCATGGCCGACAAGCAGAAGAACGGCATCAAGGTGAACTTCAAGATCCGCCACAACATC
GAGGACGGCAGCGTGCAGCTCGCCGACCACTACCAGCAGAACACCCCCATCGGCGACGGCCCCGTGCTGC
TGCCCGACAACCACTACCTGAGCACCCAGTCCGCCCTGAGCAAAGACCCCAACGAGAAGCGCGATCACAT
GGTCCTGCTGGAGTTCGTGACCGCCGCCGGGATCACTCTCGGCATGGACGAGCTGTACAAGTAAAGCGGC
CGCGTCGAGAGATGGGGGAGGCTAACTGAGCTAGCCGACCTTAACTGGGGAGTACTGGTCGACGTAGCAA
CCCTGGTGTCGTGAAATAGCAACCCTGGTGTCGTGAAATAGCAACCCTGGTGTCGTGAAATAGCAACCCT
GGTGTCGTGAAATAGCAACCCTGGTGTCGTGAAATAGCAACCCTGGTGTCGTGAAATAGCACCGGTACTA
GCTTAGTCATGCACCGGGCTGCAGGAATTCGATGACAGGCGCAGCTTCCGAGGGATTTGAGATCCAGACA
TGATAAGATACATTGATGAGTTTGGACAAACCAAAACTAGAATGCAGTGAAAAAAATGCCTTATTTGTGA
AATTTGTGATGCTATTGCCTTATTTGTAACCATTATAAGCTGCAATAAACAAGTTAACAACAACAATTGC
ATTCATTTTATGTTTCAGGTTCAGGGGGAGGTGTGGGAGGTTTTTTAAAGCAAGTAAAACCTCTACAAAT
GTGGTATGGCTGATTATGATCAGATCTCTCGAGGCTAGTCTCGTGATCGATAAAATTTTGAATTTTTGTA
ATTTGTTTTTGTAATTCTTTAGTTTGTATGTCTGTTGCTATTATGTCTACTATTCTTTCCCCTGCACTGT
ACCCCCCAATCCCCCCTTTTCTTTTAAAAGTTAACCGATACCGTCGAGATCCGTTCACTAATCGAATGGA
TCTGTCTCTGTCTCTCTCTCCACCTTCTTCTTCTATTCCTTCGGGCCTGTCGGGTCCCCTCGGGGTTGGG
AGGTGGGTCTGAAACGATAATGGTGAATATCCCTGCCTAACTCTATTCACTATAGAAAGTACAGCAAAAA
CTATTCTTAAACCTACCAAGCCTCCTACTATCATTATGAATAATTTTATATACCACAGCCAATTTGTTAT
GTTAAACCAATTCCACAAACTTGCCCATTTATCTAATTCCAATAATTCTTGTTCATTCTTTTCTTGCTGG
TTTTGCGATTCTTCAATTAAGGAGTGTATTAAGCTTGTGTAATTGTTAATTTCTCTGTCCCACTCCATCC
AGGTCGTGTGATTCCAAATCTGTTCCAGAGATTTATTACTCCAACTAGCATTCCAAGGCACAGCAGTGGT
GCAAATGAGTTTTCCAGAGCAACCCCAAATCCCCAGGAGCTGTTGATCCTTTAGGTATCTTTCCACAGCC
AGGATTCTTGCCTGGAGCTGCTTGATGCCCCAGACTGTGAGTTGCAACAGATGCTGTTGCGCCTCAATAG
CCCTCAGCAAATTGTTCTGCTGCTGCACTATACCAGACAATAATTGTCTGGCCTGTACCGTCAGCGTCAT
TGACGCTGCGCCCATAGTGCTTCCTGCTGCTCCCAAGAACCCAAGGAACAAAGCTCCTATTCCCACTGCT
CTTTTTTCTCTCTGCACCACTCTTCTCTTTGCCTTGGTGGGTGCTACTCCTAATGGTTCAATTTTTACTA
CTTTATATTTATATAATTCACTTCTCCAATTGTCCCTCATATCTCCTCCTCCAGGTCTGAAGATCAGCGG
CCGCTTGCTGTGCGGTGGTCTTACTTTTGTTTTGCTCTTCCTCTATCTTGTCTAAAGCTTCCTTGGTGTC
TTTTATCTCTATCCTTTGATGCACACAATAGAGGGTTGCTACTGTATTATATAATGATCTAAGTTCTTCT
GATCCTGTCTGAAGGGATGGTTGTAGCTGTCCCAGTATTTGTCTACAGCCTTCTGATGTTTCTAACAGGC
CAGGATTAACTGCGAATCGTTCTAGCTCCCTGCTTGCCCATACTATATGTTTTAATTTATATTTTTTCTT
TCCCCCTGGCCTTAACCGAATTTTTTCCCATCGCGATCTAATTCTCCCCCGCTTAATACTGACGCTCTCG
CACCCATCTCTCTCCTTCTAGCCTCCGCTAGTCAAAATTTTTGGCGTACTCACCAGTCGCCGCCCCTCGC
CTCTTGCCGTGCGCGCTTCAGCAAGCCGAGTCCTGCGTCGAGAGAGCTCCTCTGGTTTCCCTTTCGCTTT
CAAGTCCCTGTTCGGGCGCCACTGCTAGAGATTTTCCACACTGACTAAAAGGGTCTGAGGGATCTCTAGT
TACCAGAGTCACACAACAGACGGGCACACACTACTTGAAGCACTCAAGGCAAGCTTTATTGAGGCTTAAG
CAGTGGGTTCCCTAGTTAGCCAGAGAGCTCCCAGGCTCAGATCTGGTCTAACCAGAGAGACCCCGGTTCA
CTAAACGAGCTCTGCTTATATAGACCTCCCACCGTACACGCCTACCGCCCATTTGCGTCAATGGGGCGGA
GTTGTTACGACATTTTGGAAAGTCCCGTTGATTTTGGTGCCAAAACAAACTCCCATTGACGTCAATGGGG
TGGAGACTTGGAAATCCCCGTGAGTCAAACCGCTATCCACGCCCATTGATGTACTGCCAAAACCGCATCA
CCATGGTAATAGCGATGACTAATACGTAGATGTACTGCCAAGTAGGAAAGTCCCATAAGGTCATGTACTG
GGCATAATGCCAGGCGGGCCATTTACCGTCATTGACGTCAATAGGGGGCGTACTTGGCATATGATACACT
TGATGTACTGCCAAGTGGGCAGTTTACCGTAAATACTCCACCCATTGACGTCAATGGAAAGTCCCTATTG
GCGTTACTATGGGAACATACGTCATTATTGACGTCAATGGGCGGGGGTCGTTGGGCGGTCAGCCAGGCGG
GCCATTTACCGTAAGTTATGTAACGCGGAACTCCATATATGGGCTATGAACTAATGACCCCGTAATTGAT
TACTATTAATAACTAGTCAATAATCAATGTCAACATGGCGGTAATGTTGGACATGAGCCAATATAAATGT
ACATATTATGATATGGATACAACGTATGCAATGGCCAAGCTTGCAGCTCCAGCTTTTGTTCCCTTTAGTG
AGGGTTAATTGCGCGCTTGGCGTAATCATGGTCATAGCTGTTTCCTGTGTGAAATTGTTATCCGCTCACA
ATTCCACACAACATACGAGCCGGAAGCATAAAGTGTAAAGCCTGGGGTGCCTAATGAGTGAGCTAACTCA
CATTAATTGCGTTGCGCTCACTGCCCGCTTTCCAGTCGGGAAACCTGTCGTGCCAGCTGCATTAATGAAT
CGGCCAACGCGCGGGGAGAGGCGGTTTGCGTATTGGGCGCTCTTCCGCTTCCTCGCTCACTGACTCGCTG
CGCTCGGTCGTTCGGCTGCGGCGAGCGGTATCAGCTCACTCAAAGGCGGTAATACGGTTATCCACAGAAT
CAGGGGATAACGCAGGAAAGAACATGTGAGCAAAAGGCCAGCAAAAGGCCAGGAACCGTAAAAAGGCCGC
GTTGCTGGCGTTTTTCCATAGGCTCCGCCCCCCTGACGAGCATCACAAAAATCGACGCTCAAGTCAGAGG
TGGCGAAACCCGACAGGACTATAAAGATACCAGGCGTTTCCCCCTGGAAGCTCCCTCGTGCGCTCTCCTG
TTCCGACCCTGCCGCTTACCGGATACCTGTCCGCCTTTCTCCCTTCGGGAAGCGTGGCGCTTTCTCATAG
CTCACGCTGTAGGTATCTCAGTTCGGTGTAGGTCGTTCGCTCCAAGCTGGGCTGTGTGCACGAACCCCCC
GTTCAGCCCGACCGCTGCGCCTTATCCGGTAACTATCGTCTTGAGTCCAACCCGGTAAGACACGACTTAT
CGCCACTGGCAGCAGCCACTGGTAACAGGATTAGCAGAGCGAGGTATGTAGGCGGTGCTACAGAGTTCTT
GAAGTGGTGGCCTAACTACGGCTACACTAGAAGAACAGTATTTGGTATCTGCGCTCTGCTGAAGCCAGTT
ACCTTCGGAAAAAGAGTTGGTAGCTCTTGATCCGGCAAACAAACCACCGCTGGTAGCGGTGGTTTTTTTG
TTTGCAAGCAGCAGATTACGCGCAGAAAAAAAGGATCTCAAGAAGATCCTTTGATCTTTTCTACGGGGTC
TGACGCTCAGTGGAACGAAAACTCACGTTAAGGGATTTTGGTCATGAGATTATCAAAAAGGATCTTCACC
TAGATCCTTTTAAATTAAAAATGAAGTTTTAAATCAATCTAAAGTATATATGAGTAAACTTGGTCTGACA
GTTACCAATGCTTAATCAGTGAGGCACCTATCTCAGCGATCTGTCTATTTCGTTCATCCATAGTTGCCTG
ACTCCCCGTCGTGTAGATAACTACGATACGGGAGGGCTTACCATCTGGCCCCAGTGCTGCAATGATACCG
CGAGACCCACGCTCACCGGCTCCAGATTTATCAGCAATAAACCAGCCAGCCGGAAGGGCCGAGCGCAGAA
GTGGTCCTGCAACTTTATCCGCCTCCATCCAGTCTATTAATTGTTGCCGGGAAGCTAGAGTAAGTAGTTC
GCCAGTTAATAGTTTGCGCAACGTTGTTGCCATTGCTACAGGCATCGTGGTGTCACGCTCGTCGTTTGGT
ATGGCTTCATTCAGCTCCGGTTCCCAACGATCAAGGCGAGTTACATGATCCCCCATGTTGTGCAAAAAAG
CGGTTAGCTCCTTCGGTCCTCCGATCGTTGTCAGAAGTAAGTTGGCCGCAGTGTTATCACTCATGGTTAT
GGCAGCACTGCATAATTCTCTTACTGTCATGCCATCCGTAAGATGCTTTTCTGTGACTGGTGAGTACTCA
ACCAAGTCATTCTGAGAATAGTGTATGCGGCGACCGAGTTGCTCTTGCCCGGCGTCAATACGGGATAATA
CCGCGCCACATAGCAGAACTTTAAAAGTGCTCATCATTGGAAAACGTTCTTCGGGGCGAAAACTCTCAAG
GATCTTACCGCTGTTGAGATCCAGTTCGATGTAACCCACTCGTGCACCCAACTGATCTTCAGCATCTTTT
ACTTTCACCAGCGTTTCTGGGTGAGCAAAAACAGGAAGGCAAAATGCCGCAAAAAAGGGAATAAGGGCGA
CACGGAAATGTTGAATACTCATACTCTTCCTTTTTCAATATTATTGAAGCATTTATCAGGGTTATTGTCT
CATGAGCGGATACATATTTGAATGTATTTAGAAAAATAAACAAATAGGGGTTCCGCGCACATTTCCCCGA
AAAGTGCCACCTAAATTGTAAGCGTTAATATTTTGTTAAAATTCGCGTTAAATTTTTGTTAAATCAGCTC
ATTTTTTAACCAATAGGCCGAAATCGGCAAAATCCCTTATAAATCAAAAGAATAGACCGAGATAGGGT
[37 nt withheld, positions 6649-6685]
AAAGAACGTGGACTCCAACGTCAAAGG
[49 nt withheld, positions 6713-6761]
T
[91 nt withheld, positions 6763-6853]
G
[124 nt withheld, positions 6855-6978]
CCCATTCGCCATTCAGGCTGCGCAACTGTTGGGAAGGGCGATCGGTGCGGGCCTCTTCGCTATTACGCCA
GCTGGCGAAAGGGGGATGTGCTGCAAGGCGATTAAGTTGGGTAACGCCAGGGTTTTCCCAGTCACGACGT
TGTAAAACGACGGCCAGTGAGCGCGCGTAATACGACTCACTATAGGGCGAATTGGGTACGTCCCTAGGCC
TCCAAAAAAGCCTCCTCACTACTTCTGGAATAGCTCAGAGGCCGAGGCGGCCTCGGCCTCTGCATAAATA
AAAAAAATTAGTCAGCCATGGGGCGGAGAATGGGCGGAACTGGGCGGAGTTAGGGGCGGGATGGGCGGAG
TTAGGGGCGGGATAGCTAGAGCCAGACATGATAAGATACATTGATGAGTTTGGACAAACCACAACTAGAA
TGCAGTGAAAAAAATGCTTTATTTGTGAAATTTGTGATGCTATTGCTTTATTTGTAACCATTATAAGCTG
CAATAAACAAGTTCCTCTCACTCTCTGATATTCATTTCTTTGCAAGTTATAAATACTGAATAATAAGATG
ACATGAACTACTACTGCTAGAGATTTTCCACACTGACTAAAAGGGTCTGAGGGATCTCTAGTTACCAGAG
TCACACAACAGACGGGCACACACTACTTGAAGCACTCAAGGCAAGCTTTATTGAGGCTTAAGCAGTGGGT
TCCCTAGTTAGCCAGAGAGCTCCCAGGCTCAGATCTGGTCTAACCAGAGAGACCCAGTACAAGCAAAAAG
CAGATCTTGTCTTCGTTGGGAGTGAATTAGCCCTTCCAGTCCCCCCTTTTCTTTTAAAAAGTGGCTAAGA
TCTACAGCTGCCTTGTAAGTCATTGGTCTTAAAGGTACCGAGCTCGAATTCCAGGCGGGGAGGCGGCCCA
AAGGGAGATCCGACTCGTCTGAGGGCGAAGGCGAAGACGCGGAAGAGGCCGCAGAGCCGGCAGCAGGCCG
CGGGAAGGAAGGTCCGCTGGATTGAGGGCCGAAGGGACGTAGCAGAAGGACGTCCCGCGCAGAATCCAGG
TGGCAACACAGGCGAGCAGCCATGGAAAGGACGTCAGCTTCCCCGACAACACCACGGAATTGTCAGTGCC
CAACAGCCGAGCCCCTGTCCAGCAGCGGGCAAGGCAGGCGGCGATGAGTTCCGCCGTGGCAATAGGGAGG
GGGAAAGCGAAAGTCCCGGAAAGGAGCTGACAGGTGGTGGCAATGCCCCAACCAGTGGGGGTTGCGTCAG
CAAACACAGTGCACACCACGCCACGTTGCCTGACAACGGGCCACAACTCCTCATAAAGAGACAGCAACCA
GGATTTATACAAGGAGGAGAAAATGAAAGCCATACGGGAAGCAATAGCATGATACAAAGGCATTAAAGCA
GCGTATCCACATAGCGTAAAAGGAGCAACATAGTTAAGAATACCAGTCAATCTTTCACAAATTTTGTAAT
CCAGAGGTTGATTGTCGACTCTAGACTCGACTCTAGAGGATCCCCCTGTTCCACCTCTTGAAGGCTATGT
AGGCCACAAGGCCCACAACCACAGCAGCCAGGATGGAGCAATAGACAGGGATGAGGTTGTCGGTGGTGCC
TCGGGTCACCACGGGCTGGGAGCTGCCCATCACTGTGGTCACCACACCTGCCACCGTGCTGGCTATGAGG
TCTTGTTCTGGAGGTGCCTCAGGCTCCTGGGTGCTGGGGGCTGTGCTGTCCGAGCCCTCTGGGGGTGTGG
ACCGTGTAATCCAACGGCCAGGGATCTCCTCGCACTCGGCGTCGGCCCAGCGTGTGCACTCGCGGAGCTG
GCGCTCGGTGTCCTCGCACACGGTGCAGGGCAGGCACGGGTCCACGTGGTTGGCCTCGTCGGAATACGTG
CCGTCGGGGCACTCCTCGCACACGGTGTTCTGCTTGTCCTGGCAGGAGAACACGAGGCCCGAGCCCGCCT
CGCACACGCGGCACGCCTCGCAGCGCCCAGTCGTCTCATCCTGGTAGTAGCCGTAGGCGCAGCGGCACAC
GGCGTCGTCGGCCTCCACGCACGGCGCCGACATGCTCTGGAGCCCCACGCACTCGGTGCACGGCTTGCAC
GGCTCGGTCGCGCTCACCACGTCGGAGAACGTCACGCTGTCCAGGCAGGGCTCACACACGGTCTGGTTGG
CTCCACAAGGCTGGGCCACACCCTCGCCCAGGTTGCAGGCTTTGCAGCACTCACCGCTGTGTGTGTACAG
GCCTGTGGGGCATGCCTCCTTGGCACCTCCAAGGGACACCCCCAGAAGCAGCAACAGCAGCAGGCGCGGC
CCGTCCATGGCGCGGCCGGTGGCACCTGCCCCCATCGCCCGCCTCCCGCGGCAGCGCTCGACTTCCAGCT
CGGTCCGCTTTGCGGACTGATGGGGCTGCGCTGCGCTGCGCTCCAGCGCCCCCCCTGCCCGCCGGAGCTG
GCCGCGGCCCGAATTCCTGCAGCCCGGGGGATCCCC
Features (pLannotate 1.2.2; 34 found; start..end, strand, type, name):
      1..511     -  promoter       hPGK promoter: human phosphoglycerate kinase 1 promoter
    514..537     +  misc_feature   MCS (fragment): pBluescript multiple cloning site
    539..577     +  promoter       minimal CMV promoter: human cytomegalovirus (CMV) immediate early promoter
    675..1394    +  CDS            EGFP: the original enhanced GFP (Yang et al., 1996) mammalian codon-optimized
   1624..1643    +  misc_feature   MCS (fragment): pBluescript multiple cloning site
   1671..1805    -  polyA_signal   SV40 poly(A) signal: SV40 polyadenylation signal
   1828..1912    -  CDS            large T antigen (fragment): large T antigen from SV40 (simian virus 40)
   1942..2059    -  misc_feature   cPPT/CTS: central polypurine tract and central termination sequence of HIV-1
   2078..2178    -  CDS            Rev (fragment): human immunodeficiency virus 1 (HIV-1) Rev protein; rev; enhances nuclear export of unspliced and incompletely spliced viral mRNAs
   2555..2788    -  misc_feature   RRE: The Rev response element (RRE) of HIV-1 allows for Rev-dependent mRNA export from the nucleus to the cytoplasm.
   2934..3297    -  CDS            HIV-1 gag (fragment): gag protein from human immunodeficiency virus 1; gag
   3281..3406    -  misc_feature   HIV-1 Ψ: packaging signal of human immunodeficiency virus type 1
   3453..3633    -  LTR            5' LTR (truncated): truncated 5' long terminal repeat (LTR) from HIV-1
   3648..3851    -  promoter       CMV promoter: human cytomegalovirus (CMV) immediate early promoter
   3852..4231    -  enhancer       CMV enhancer: human cytomegalovirus immediate early enhancer
   4332..4350    -  promoter       T3 promoter: promoter for bacteriophage T3 RNA polymerase
   4395..4411    -  protein_bind   lac operator: The lac repressor binds to the lac operator to inhibit transcription in E. coli. This inhibition can be relieved by adding lactose or isopropyl-β-D-thiogalactopyranoside (IPTG). lac repressor encoded by lacI
   4419..4449    -  promoter       lac promoter: promoter for the E. coli lac operon
   4464..4485    -  protein_bind   CAP binding site: CAP binding activates transcription in the presence of cAMP. E. coli catabolite activator protein
   4498..4590    -  CDS            lacI (fragment): lac repressor; lacI; The lac repressor binds to the lac operator to inhibit transcription in E. coli. This inhibition can be relieved by adding lactose or isopropyl-β-D-thiogalactopyranoside (IPTG).
   4773..5361    -  rep_origin     ori: high-copy-number ColE1/pMB1/pBR322/pUC origin of replication
   5532..6392    -  CDS            AmpR: β-lactamase; bla; confers resistance to ampicillin, carbenicillin, and related antibiotics
   6393..6497    -  promoter       AmpR promoter: bla
   6550..6978    -  rep_origin     f1 ori (sequence partly withheld): f1 bacteriophage origin of replication; arrow indicates direction of (+) strand synthesis
   6983..7138    -  CDS            lacZα (fragment): LacZα fragment of β-galactosidase; lacZ fragment
   7146..7164    +  promoter       T7 promoter: promoter for bacteriophage T7 RNA polymerase
   7185..7320    -  rep_origin     SV40 ori: SV40 origin of replication
   7360..7481    -  polyA_signal   SV40 poly(A) signal: SV40 polyadenylation signal
   7553..7786    -  LTR            3' LTR (ΔU3): self-inactivating 3' long terminal repeat (LTR) from HIV-1
   7788..7856    -  CDS            nef (fragment): NEF_HV1Z2 - Experimental evidence at protein level: Swiss-Prot protein existence level 1. Extracellular Nef protein targets CD4(+) T-lymphocytes for apoptosis by interacting with CXCR4 surface receptors. From Human immunodeficiency virus type 1 group M subtype D (isolate Z2/CDC-Z34) (HIV-1).
   7873..8461    -  misc_feature   WPRE: woodchuck hepatitis virus posttranscriptional regulatory element
   8475..8493    -  misc_feature   MCS (fragment): pUC18/19 multiple cloning site
   8496..9323    -  CDS            NGFR (fragment): TNR16_HUMAN - Also known as TNFRSF16. Experimental evidence at protein level: Swiss-Prot protein existence level 1. Low affinity receptor which can bind to NGF, BDNF, NTF3, and NTF4. Forms a heterodimeric receptor with SORCS2 that binds the precursor forms of NGF, BDNF and NTF3 with high affinity, and has much lower affinity for mature NGF and BDNF (PubMed:24908487). Plays an important role in differentiation and survival of specific neuronal populations during development (By similarity). Can mediate cell survival as well as cell death of neural cells. Plays a role in the inactivation of RHOA
   9438..9462    -  misc_feature   MCS (fragment): pBluescript multiple cloning site
