[The description below was written by a language model from this plasmid's Addgene catalogue record and pLannotate feature annotations shown in this document.]
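Description:
AB.pCCL.sin.cPPT.GFP.miR-138-2-3p.sensor.PGK.dNGFR.WPRE is a third-generation, self-inactivating HIV-1 lentiviral transfer plasmid that reports the activity of human miR-138-2-3p. It is maintained in E. coli through a high-copy ColE1/pUC origin with ampicillin resistance, and also carries an f1 origin and an SV40 origin. Viral genomic RNA is produced from a chimeric CMV enhancer/promoter fused to a truncated 5' LTR. This is followed by the Ψ packaging signal with a gag fragment, the RRE for Rev-dependent export, the cPPT/CTS, a WPRE and a ΔU3 3' LTR, which leaves the integrated provirus without LTR promoter activity.

The payload is a bidirectional expression cassette. The human PGK promoter drives a truncated NGFR (dNGFR, annotated as an NGFR fragment) in one direction. An adjoining minimal CMV promoter, oriented the opposite way, drives EGFP, which terminates at an SV40 polyadenylation signal. The 171 bp sensor insert, cloned between NheI and AgeI, is not annotated in the feature table. It most plausibly lies in the unannotated gap between the EGFP coding sequence and that polyadenylation signal, in the EGFP 3' UTR, although the record does not state this. In this design, cells containing active miR-138-2-3p should repress EGFP, while dNGFR is unaffected and serves as a surface marker of transduction for normalisation.

The record lists eGFP and NGFR as the selectable markers and gives no mammalian drug selection. One insert field reads "miR-138-3-3p", which appears to be a typographical variant of the plasmid name. The sequenced record is 9,464 nt, whereas the catalogue states 9,480 bp. The associated publication describes microRNA sensor and decoy libraries for high-throughput assessment of microRNA activity.
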