Addgene plasmid #85897: AB.pCCL.sin.cPPT.GFP.miR-138-2-3p.sensor.PGK.dNGFR.WPRE
Purpose: Sensor Plasmid
Depositing lab: Brian Brown. Depositing organization: Icahn School of Medicine at Mount Sinai. Publication: High-throughput assessment of microRNA activity and function using microRNA sensor and decoy libraries. Mullokandov G, Baccarini A, Ruzo A, Jayaprakash AD, Tung N, Israelow B, Evans MJ, Sachidanandam R, Brown BD. Nat Methods. 2012 Jul 1;9(8):840-6. doi: 10.1038/nmeth.2078. PubMed 22751203.
Backbone
  Vector backbone: AB.pCCL.sin.cPPT.GFP.PGK.dNGFR.WPRE
  Backbone size w/o insert (bp): 9309
  Total vector size (bp): 9480
  Vector type: Lentiviral
  Selectable markers: eGFP , NGFR
Growth in bacteria
  Bacterial resistance: Ampicillin, 100 μg/mL
  Growth temperature: 37°C
  Growth strain: NEB Stable
  Copy number: High Copy
Gene/Insert 1
  Gene/Insert name: miR-138-3-3p Sesnor
  Species: H. sapiens (human)
  Insert size (bp): 171
  Promoter: PGK
  Cloning method: Restriction Enzyme; 5′ cloning site NheI (not destroyed); 3′ cloning site AgeI (not destroyed)
  Sequencing primers: 5′ AACAGACATACAAACTAAAG
Gene/Insert 2
  Gene/Insert name: miR-138-2-3p Sensor
  Species: H. sapiens (human)
  Insert size (bp): 171
  Entrez Gene: MIR138-2 (a.k.a. MIRN138-2, mir-138-2)
Terms and licenses: Academic/Nonprofit Terms; Industry Terms: Not Available to Industry
How to cite: AB.pCCL.sin.cPPT.GFP.miR-138-2-3p.sensor.PGK.dNGFR.WPRE was a gift from Brian Brown (Addgene plasmid # 85897 ; http://n2t.net/addgene:85897 ; RRID:Addgene_85897)
