>Addgene plasmid #85897 | AB.pCCL.sin.cPPT.GFP.miR-138-2-3p.sensor.PGK.dNGFR.WPRE | depositor partial sequence | sequence record 167388 | AB.pCCL.sin.cPPT.GFP.miR-138-2-3p.sensor.PGK.dNGFR.WPRE sequence 641 bps
ATCACGAGACTAGCCTCGAGAGATCTGATCATAATCAGCCATACCACATTTGTAGAGGTTTTACTTGCTT
TAAAAAACCTCCCACACCTCCCCCTGAACCTGAAACATAAAATGAATGCAATTGTTGTTGTTAACTTGTT
TATTGCAGCTTATAATGGTTACAAATAAGGCAATAGCATCACAAATTTCACAAATAAGGCATTTTTTTCA
CTGCATTCTAGTTTTGGTTTGTCCAAACTCATCAATGTATCTTATCATGTCTGGATCTCAAATCCCTCGG
AAGCTGCGCCTGTCATCGAATTCCTGCAGCCCGGTGCATGACTAAGCTAGTACCGGTGCTATTTCACGAC
ACCAGGGTTGCTATTTCACGACACCAGGGTTGCTATTTCACGACACCAGGGTTGCTATTTCACGACACCA
GGGTTGCTATTTCACGACACCAGGGTTGCTATTTCACGACACCAGGGTTGCTACGTCGACCAGTACTCCC
CAGTTAAGGTCGGCTAGCTCAGTTAGCCTCCCCCATCTCTCGACGCGGCCGCTTTACTTGTACAGCTCGT
CCATGCCGAGAGTGATCCCGGCGGCGGTCACGAACTCCAGCAGGACCATGTGATCGCGCTTCTCGTTGGG
GTCTTTGCTCA
